Addgene plasmid #111998: Hsh155 1-961
Purpose: Truncated Hsh155 (aa 1-961)
Depositing lab: Aaron Hoskins. Depositing organization: University of Wisconsin, Madison. Publication: Functional Analysis of Hsh155/SF3b1 Interactions with the U2 snRNA/Branch Site Duplex. Carrocci TJ, Paulson JC, Hoskins AA. RNA. 2018 May 11. pii: rna.065664.118. doi: 10.1261/rna.065664.118. PubMed 29752352.
Backbone
  Vector backbone: pRS414
  Backbone manufacturer: ATCC
  Backbone size w/o insert (bp): 5208
  Total vector size (bp): 8094
  Vector type: Bacterial Expression, Yeast Expression
  Selectable markers: TRP1
Growth in bacteria
  Bacterial resistance: Ampicillin, 100 μg/mL
  Growth temperature: 37°C
  Growth strain: DH5alpha
  Copy number: Unknown
Gene/Insert
  Gene/Insert name: Hsh155 1-961 (alt name: pAAH0965)
  Species: S. cerevisiae (budding yeast)
  Insert size (bp): 2886
  Mutation: 1-961 truncation
Terms and licenses: Academic/Nonprofit Terms; Industry Terms: Not Available to Industry
How to cite: Hsh155 1-961 was a gift from Aaron Hoskins (Addgene plasmid # 111998 ; http://n2t.net/addgene:111998 ; RRID:Addgene_111998)
