[The description below was written by a language model from this plasmid's Addgene catalogue record and pLannotate feature annotations shown in this document.]
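Description:
Hsh155 1-961 is a yeast–E. coli shuttle plasmid built on pRS414, a low-copy centromeric vector of about 8.1 kb in total. In bacteria it replicates from a high-copy ColE1/pUC-type origin and is selected with ampicillin through the β-lactamase gene. In Saccharomyces cerevisiae the CEN6/ARS element gives stable, roughly single-copy maintenance, and the TRP1 marker with its own promoter allows selection in trp1 auxotrophic strains. The backbone also retains pBluescript-derived elements: an f1 origin for single-stranded DNA production, a disrupted lacZα fragment with lac promoter and operator, and T7 and T3 phage promoters flanking the cloning site.

The insert is a C-terminally truncated allele of S. cerevisiae HSH155 encoding amino acids 1–961. Hsh155 is the yeast orthologue of SF3b1, a U2 snRNP component that contacts pre-mRNA around the branch site early in spliceosome assembly. The annotated coding region lies a few hundred base pairs downstream of the T7 promoter. It is followed by a short fragment matching ABZ2, which suggests that flanking yeast genomic sequence was cloned along with the gene. No yeast promoter or terminator is annotated and the record does not state what drives expression; the unannotated upstream sequence may be native HSH155 promoter, but this is not confirmed. No epitope tags or reporters are annotated.

The two feature tables, from the depositor sequence and the repository's sequencing result, differ by only three nucleotides in length and show the same parts in the same arrangement. The associated publication title indicates the plasmid was made for functional analysis of Hsh155/SF3b1 interactions with the U2 snRNA/branch site duplex, presumably by testing the truncated protein in yeast.
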