Features (pLannotate 1.2.2; 20 found; start..end, strand, type, name):
    137..186     +  misc_feature   bom (fragment): basis of mobility region from pBR322
    187..467     +  promoter       TRP1 promoter: S. cerevisiae TRP1
    468..1142    +  CDS            TRP1: phosphoribosylanthranilate isomerase, required for tryptophan biosynthesis; S. cerevisiae TRP1; yeast auxotrophic marker
   1189..1240    +  misc_feature   bom (fragment): basis of mobility region from pBR322
   1241..1696    -  rep_origin     f1 ori (sequence partly withheld): f1 bacteriophage origin of replication; arrow indicates direction of (+) strand synthesis
   1704..1859    -  CDS            lacZα (fragment): LacZα fragment of β-galactosidase; lacZ fragment
   1867..1885    +  promoter       T7 promoter: promoter for bacteriophage T7 RNA polymerase
   1894..1914    -  misc_feature   MCS (fragment): pBluescript multiple cloning site
   2165..5071    +  CDS            HSH155: SF3B1_YEAST - Experimental evidence at protein level: Swiss-Prot protein existence level 1. Contacts pre-mRNA on both sides of the branch site early in spliceosome assembly. From Saccharomyces cerevisiae (strain ATCC 204508 / S288c) (Baker's yeast).
   5249..5302    +  CDS            ABZ2 (fragment): PABC_YEAST - Experimental evidence at protein level: Swiss-Prot protein existence level 1. Converts 4-amino-4-deoxychorismate into 4-aminobenzoate (PABA) and pyruvate. From Saccharomyces cerevisiae (strain ATCC 204508 / S288c) (Baker's yeast).
   5320..5338    -  promoter       T3 promoter: promoter for bacteriophage T3 RNA polymerase
   5383..5399    -  protein_bind   lac operator: The lac repressor binds to the lac operator to inhibit transcription in E. coli. This inhibition can be relieved by adding lactose or isopropyl-β-D-thiogalactopyranoside (IPTG). lac repressor encoded by lacI
   5407..5437    -  promoter       lac promoter: promoter for the E. coli lac operon
   5452..5473    -  protein_bind   CAP binding site: CAP binding activates transcription in the presence of cAMP. E. coli catabolite activator protein
   5486..5578    -  CDS            lacI (fragment): lac repressor; lacI; The lac repressor binds to the lac operator to inhibit transcription in E. coli. This inhibition can be relieved by adding lactose or isopropyl-β-D-thiogalactopyranoside (IPTG).
   5761..6349    -  rep_origin     ori: high-copy-number ColE1/pMB1/pBR322/pUC origin of replication
   6520..7380    -  CDS            AmpR: β-lactamase; bla; confers resistance to ampicillin, carbenicillin, and related antibiotics
   7381..7485    -  promoter       AmpR promoter: bla
   7522..8025    +  misc_feature   CEN/ARS: S. cerevisiae CEN6 centromere fused to an autonomously replicating sequence
   8094..35      +  CDS            rop (fragment) (across the origin): Rop protein, which maintains plasmids at low copy number; rop
>Addgene plasmid #111998 | Hsh155 1-961 | depositor full sequence | sequence record 210595 | Hsh155 1-961 sequence 8094 bps
TCGCGCGTTTCGGTGATGACGGTGAAAACCTCTGACACATGCAGCTCCCGGAGACGGTCACAGCTTGTCT
GTAAGCGGATGCCGGGAGCAGACAAGCCCGTCAGGGCGCGTCAGCGGGTGTTGGCGGGTGTCGGGGCTGG
CTTAACTATGCGGCATCAGAGCAGATTGTACTGAGAGTGCACCATAAACGACATTACTATATATATAATA
TAGGAAGCATTTAATAGACAGCATCGTAATATATGTGTACTTTGCAGTTATGACGCCAGATGGCAGTAGT
GGAAGATATTCTTTATTGAAAAATAGCTTGTCACCTTACGTACAATCTTGATCCGGAGCTTTTCTTTTTT
TGCCGATTAAGAATTAATTCGGTCGAAAAAAGAAAAGGAGAGGGCCAAGAGGGAGGGCATTGGTGACTAT
TGAGCACGTGAGTATACGTGATTAAGCACACAAAGGCAGCTTGGAGTATGTCTGTTATTAATTTCACAGG
TAGTTCTGGTCCATTGGTGAAAGTTTGCGGCTTGCAGAGCACAGAGGCCGCAGAATGTGCTCTAGATTCC
GATGCTGACTTGCTGGGTATTATATGTGTGCCCAATAGAAAGAGAACAATTGACCCGGTTATTGCAAGGA
AAATTTCAAGTCTTGTAAAAGCATATAAAAATAGTTCAGGCACTCCGAAATACTTGGTTGGCGTGTTTCG
TAATCAACCTAAGGAGGATGTTTTGGCTCTGGTCAATGATTACGGCATTGATATCGTCCAACTGCATGGA
GATGAGTCGTGGCAAGAATACCAAGAGTTCCTCGGTTTGCCAGTTATTAAAAGACTCGTATTTCCAAAAG
ACTGCAACATACTACTCAGTGCAGCTTCACAGAAACCTCATTCGTTTATTCCCTTGTTTGATTCAGAAGC
AGGTGGGACAGGTGAACTTTTGGATTGGAACTCGATTTCTGACTGGGTTGGAAGGCAAGAGAGCCCCGAA
AGCTTACATTTTATGTTAGCTGGTGGACTGACGCCAGAAAATGTTGGTGATGCGCTTAGATTAAATGGCG
TTATTGGTGTTGATGTAAGCGGAGGTGTGGAGACAAATGGTGTAAAAGACTCTAACAAAATAGCAAATTT
CGTCAAAAATGCTAAGAAATAGGTTATTACTGAGTAGTATTTATTTAAGTATTGTTTGTGCACTTGCCTA
TGCGGTGTGAAATACCGCACAGATGCGTAAGGAGAAAATACCGCATCAGGAAATTGTAAACGTTAATATT
TTGTTAAAATTCGCGTTAAATTTTTGTTAAATCAGCTCATTTTTTAACCAATAGGCCGAAATCGGCAAAA
TCCCTTATAAATCAAAAGAATAGACCGAGATAGGGT
[37 nt withheld, positions 1367-1403]
AAAGAACGTGGACTCCAACGTCAAAGG
[49 nt withheld, positions 1431-1479]
T
[91 nt withheld, positions 1481-1571]
G
[124 nt withheld, positions 1573-1696]
CGCGCCATTCGCCATTCAGGCTGCGCAACTGTTGGGAAGGGCGATCGGTGCGGGCCTCTTCGCTATTACG
CCAGCTGGCGAAAGGGGGATGTGCTGCAAGGCGATTAAGTTGGGTAACGCCAGGGTTTTCCCAGTCACGA
CGTTGTAAAACGACGGCCAGTGAGCGCGCGTAATACGACTCACTATAGGGCGAATTGGGTACCGGGCCCC
CCCTCGAGCATGTACTTTCCGCCTAACTACCATCACCTGTCTTTATTTATTCCGCTGACAGATATGCACA
ACCAATTATCGTCTCTTGAAAGCTTTTTAGACGTGATTGCTGTTATTTGGCACGTTGTTAGTATTTAAGC
TTATTCGGGTTTGCATTGATATTTGCCCGAGCAGAAATCTCCTTCTCGATGAGTTAGAACTGAAACATCT
CTTCAATTACTTATACATAATAAACATAGAAAGCCAGGACCTGTCATCATGAGTCATCCGATTCAATTTG
TAAACGCTAATAATAGCGATAAGAGCCACCAATTAGGCGGTCAATATTCTATTCCTCAGGATTTGAGGGA
AAACCTGCAGAAAGAAGCTGCACGTATTGGTGAGAACGAAAAAGATGTGCTACAGGAAAAAATGGAAACT
AGGACAGTGCAAAATCGAGAGGATTCATACCACAAAAGAAGGTTTGATATGAAGTTTGAGCCGGATTCCG
ATACACAAACTGTTACGTCTTCAGAAAATACCCAAGACGCTGTCGTGCCAAGGAAAAGAAAATCTCGTTG
GGATGTAAAAGGGTACGAGCCACCTGATGAATCTTCAACAGCGGTCAAAGAAAACTCTGATAGTGCTTTG
GTTAATGTAGAAGGAATCCATGATTTGATGTTTTTTAAACCTTCTGACCATAAATATTTCGCCGACGTTA
TATCCAAAAAACCCATAGATGAGTTAAATAAGGATGAAAAGAAAGAAAGAACCCTGTCGATGTTACTTCT
GAAAATAAAAAATGGCAATACAGCGAGTAGGAGGACTTCTATGCGGATTTTAACCGATAAAGCTGTTACA
TTTGGTCCAGAAATGATATTTAACCGCTTATTGCCCATATTACTAGACAGAAGTTTGGAAGACCAGGAAA
GACATCTAATGATCAAGACCATAGATCGCGTCCTTTACCAGCTAGGAGATTTAACAAAACCTTACGTTCA
CAAAATACTTGTAGTAGCTGCCCCATTGCTAATAGATGAAGATCCAATGGTTCGTTCAACAGGCCAGGAG
ATAATCACCAATCTGTCTACAGTCGCTGGCCTAAAAACCATTCTAACAGTAATGAGACCTGATATTGAGA
ATGAGGATGAGTATGTTAGAAATGTAACTTCAAGAGCGGCGGCTGTGGTGGCAAAAGCCCTTGGTGTTAA
TCAATTGCTTCCTTTCATCAATGCAGCATGCCACTCACGGAAGTCTTGGAAAGCAAGGCATACTGGCATA
AAAATTGTGCAGCAAATAGGTATACTTTTGGGAATAGGTGTCTTGAATCATCTTACTGGGCTGATGAGTT
GTATCAAAGACTGCCTAATGGATGATCACGTTCCGGTGCGAATTGTTACAGCACATACTTTATCAACACT
AGCAGAAAATTCTTATCCATATGGTATCGAAGTTTTCAACGTTGTACTGGAGCCATTATGGAAGGGTATA
AGAAGTCATCGTGGTAAAGTGCTATCTTCTTTTTTAAAAGCTGTTGGATCTATGATCCCATTGATGGACC
CAGAGTATGCCGGTTATTATACCACAGAAGCAATGAGAATAATTAGACGTGAATTCGACTCTCCCGATGA
TGAAATGAAAAAGACCATTCTTTTAGTATTACAAAAATGTAGCGCTGTAGAATCCATAACGCCAAAATTT
CTGAGAGAAGAAATCGCGCCAGAATTCTTTCAAAAATTTTGGGTCAGACGAGTGGCATTGGATAGACCAT
TAAACAAAGTTGTTACATATACTACTGTTACATTAGCAAAGAAATTAGGTTGTTCTTATACCATTGATAA
ATTATTAACACCATTGAGAGATGAAGCTGAGCCGTTCAGAACAATGGCTGTCCATGCTGTTACTAGAACA
GTAAACTTATTAGGGACAGCAGATTTAGATGAGAGATTAGAAACGAGGCTTATTGATGCGCTCTTGATAG
CATTTCAAGAACAAACAAATAGTGATTCTATAATCTTTAAAGGGTTTGGGGCAGTGACGGTGTCACTTGA
CATCCGTATGAAACCGTTTTTAGCACCCATTGTGAGTACGATTTTAAATCATTTAAAGCATAAAACTCCC
TTGGTTCGTCAACATGCAGCAGATCTATGTGCCATACTAATACCAGTCATCAAGAACTGTCACGAATTCG
AAATGTTGAATAAATTGAACATTATATTGTATGAATCCTTAGGCGAAGTATATCCAGAGGTATTAGGTTC
TATAATCAACGCTATGTACTGTATTACTAGCGTAATGGATTTGGATAAACTACAACCTCCTATTAATCAA
ATTTTACCAACCTTAACTCCAATTTTAAGAAACAAGCATAGAAAAGTCGAAGTAAACACTATCAAATTTG
TTGGACTTATTGGTAAATTAGCACCTACCTATGCACCTCCTAAAGAATGGATGAGAATATGTTTTGAACT
ATTAGAACTTTTGAAAAGTACAAATAAAGAAATAAGAAGATCAGCAAATGCCACGTTTGGATTCATTGCT
GAAGCAATTGGACCTCACGATGTTCTTGTTGCGTTATTGAACAATTTAAAGGTTCAAGAACGTCAGTTAC
GTGTATGCACGGCTGTTGCTATCGGTATCGTTGCTAAAGTGTGTGGTCCTTACAACGTGCTGCCAGTAAT
CATGAATGAATACACAACACCAGAGACTAATGTTCAAAACGGTGTTCTCAAGGCCATGTCATTCATGTTT
GAGTACATTGGTAACATGTCTAAGGATTACATATACTTCATAACACCATTATTAGAAGATGCACTCACCG
ATAGGGATTTAGTTCATCGTCAGACAGCGTCGAACGTAATAACCCACTTAGCTTTAAACTGTTCAGGTAC
AGGTCACGAAGATGCCTTCATTCATTTAATGAATCTTCTAATACCCAATATTTTTGAAACTTCACCACAT
GCTATTATGCGTATTTTAGAAGGTTTGGAGGCACTGAGTCAAGCTCTTGGCCCTGGACTATTCATGAACT
ACATATGGGCAGGATTGTTCCATCCAGCGAAGAATGTAAGGAAAGCATTTTGGAGGGTGTATAATAACAT
GTACGTAATGTACCAGGACGCCATGGTACCTTTTTACCCCGTTACACCAGACAACAATGAATGAATATAT
ATAGAGCATATAAATAACCACAACTTGTAAGAATATTTTACTTGACACACCTATATCATCACGTCACGAT
GCCTTCATAGATTATGATGAAATATAAACAGAACCTGCTATTGGAAAAAAAAGGGCAGGAAAAAATTTTG
TGAAAGTGAGTAAAAGAAAGATGAAGAGCGAGACATGGATAATAAGAAATAGATGTCACTAATGGACAAT
TGGAAGACTGATATGGAAAGTTACGATGAAGGAGGAGCTCCCAGCTTTTGTTCCCTTTAGTGAGGGTTAA
TTGCGCGCTTGGCGTAATCATGGTCATAGCTGTTTCCTGTGTGAAATTGTTATCCGCTCACAATTCCACA
CAACATAGGAGCCGGAAGCATAAAGTGTAAAGCCTGGGGTGCCTAATGAGTGAGGTAACTCACATTAATT
GCGTTGCGCTCACTGCCCGCTTTCCAGTCGGGAAACCTGTCGTGCCAGCTGCATTAATGAATCGGCCAAC
GCGCGGGGAGAGGCGGTTTGCGTATTGGGCGCTCTTCCGCTTCCTCGCTCACTGACTCGCTGCGCTCGGT
CGTTCGGCTGCGGCGAGCGGTATCAGCTCACTCAAAGGCGGTAATACGGTTATCCACAGAATCAGGGGAT
AACGCAGGAAAGAACATGTGAGCAAAAGGCCAGCAAAAGGCCAGGAACCGTAAAAAGGCCGCGTTGCTGG
CGTTTTTCCATAGGCTCCGCCCCCCTGACGAGCATCACAAAAATCGACGCTCAAGTCAGAGGTGGCGAAA
CCCGACAGGACTATAAAGATACCAGGCGTTTCCCCCTGGAAGCTCCCTCGTGCGCTCTCCTGTTCCGACC
CTGCCGCTTACCGGATACCTGTCCGCCTTTCTCCCTTCGGGAAGCGTGGCGCTTTCTCATAGCTCACGCT
GTAGGTATCTCAGTTCGGTGTAGGTCGTTCGCTCCAAGCTGGGCTGTGTGCACGAACCCCCCGTTCAGCC
CGACCGCTGCGCCTTATCCGGTAACTATCGTCTTGAGTCCAACCCGGTAAGACACGACTTATCGCCACTG
GCAGCAGCCACTGGTAACAGGATTAGCAGAGCGAGGTATGTAGGCGGTGCTACAGAGTTCTTGAAGTGGT
GGCCTAACTACGGCTACACTAGAAGGACAGTATTTGGTATCTGCGCTCTGCTGAAGCCAGTTACCTTCGG
AAAAAGAGTTGGTAGCTCTTGATCCGGCAAACAAACCACCGCTGGTAGCGGTGGTTTTTTTGTTTGCAAG
CAGCAGATTACGCGCAGAAAAAAAGGATCTCAAGAAGATCCTTTGATCTTTTCTACGGGGTCTGACGCTC
AGTGGAACGAAAACTCACGTTAAGGGATTTTGGTCATGAGATTATCAAAAAGGATCTTCACCTAGATCCT
TTTAAATTAAAAATGAAGTTTTAAATCAATCTAAAGTATATATGAGTAAACTTGGTCTGACAGTTACCAA
TGCTTAATCAGTGAGGCACCTATCTCAGCGATCTGTCTATTTCGTTCATCCATAGTTGCCTGACTCCCCG
TCGTGTAGATAACTACGATACGGGAGGGCTTACCATCTGGCCCCAGTGCTGCAATGATACCGCGAGACCC
ACGCTCACCGGCTCCAGATTTATCAGCAATAAACCAGCCAGCCGGAAGGGCCGAGCGCAGAAGTGGTCCT
GCAACTTTATCCGCCTCCATCCAGTCTATTAATTGTTGCCGGGAAGCTAGAGTAAGTAGTTCGCCAGTTA
ATAGTTTGCGCAACGTTGTTGCCATTGCTACAGGCATCGTGGTGTCACGCTCGTCGTTTGGTATGGCTTC
ATTCAGCTCCGGTTCCCAACGATCAAGGCGAGTTACATGATCCCCCATGTTGTGCAAAAAAGCGGTTAGC
TCCTTCGGTCCTCCGATCGTTGTCAGAAGTAAGTTGGCCGCAGTGTTATCACTCATGGTTATGGCAGCAC
TGCATAATTCTCTTACTGTCATGCCATCCGTAAGATGCTTTTCTGTGACTGGTGAGTACTCAACCAAGTC
ATTCTGAGAATAGTGTATGCGGCGACCGAGTTGCTCTTGCCCGGCGTCAATACGGGATAATACCGCGCCA
CATAGCAGAACTTTAAAAGTGCTCATCATTGGAAAACGTTCTTCGGGGCGAAAACTCTCAAGGATCTTAC
CGCTGTTGAGATCCAGTTCGATGTAACCCACTCGTGCACCCAACTGATCTTCAGCATCTTTTACTTTCAC
CAGCGTTTCTGGGTGAGCAAAAACAGGAAGGCAAAATGCCGCAAAAAAGGGAATAAGGGCGACACGGAAA
TGTTGAATACTCATACTCTTCCTTTTTCAATATTATTGAAGCATTTATCAGGGTTATTGTCTCATGAGCG
GATACATATTTGAATGTATTTAGAAAAATAAACAAATAGGGGTTCCGCGCACATTTCCCCGAAAAGTGCC
ACCTGGGTCCTTTTCATCACGTGCTATAAAAATAATTATAATTTAAATTTTTTAATATAAATATATAAAT
TAAAAATAGAAAGTAAAAAAAGAAATTAAAGAAAAAATAGTTTTTGTTTTCCGAAGATGTAAAAGACTCT
AGGGGGATCGCCAACAAATACTACCTTTTATCTTGCTCTTCCTGCTCTCAGGTATTAATGCCGAATTGTT
TCATCTTGTCTGTGTAGAAGACCACACACGAAAATCCTGTGATTTTACATTTTACTTATCGTTAATCGAA
TGTATATCTATTTAATCTGCTTTTCTTGTCTAATAAATATATATGTAAAGTACGCTTTTTGTTGAAATTT
TTTAAACCTTTGTTTATTTTTTTTTCTTCATTCCGTAACTCTTCTACCTTCTTTATTTACTTTCTAAAAT
CCAAATACAAAACATAAAAATAAATAAACACAGAGTAAATTCCCAAATTATTCCATCATTAAAAGATACG
AGGCGCGTGTAAGTTACAGGCAAGCGATCCGTCCTAAGAAACCATTATTATCATGACATTAACCTATAAA
AATAGGCGTATCACGAGGCCCTTTCGTC
