Features (pLannotate 1.2.2; 19 found; start..end, strand, type, name):
     27..45      +  promoter       T7 promoter: promoter for bacteriophage T7 RNA polymerase
    326..3232    +  CDS            HSH155: SF3B1_YEAST - Experimental evidence at protein level: Swiss-Prot protein existence level 1. Contacts pre-mRNA on both sides of the branch site early in spliceosome assembly. From Saccharomyces cerevisiae (strain ATCC 204508 / S288c) (Baker's yeast).
   3410..3463    +  CDS            ABZ2 (fragment): PABC_YEAST - Experimental evidence at protein level: Swiss-Prot protein existence level 1. Converts 4-amino-4-deoxychorismate into 4-aminobenzoate (PABA) and pyruvate. From Saccharomyces cerevisiae (strain ATCC 204508 / S288c) (Baker's yeast).
   3480..3498    -  promoter       T3 promoter: promoter for bacteriophage T3 RNA polymerase
   3543..3559    -  protein_bind   lac operator: The lac repressor binds to the lac operator to inhibit transcription in E. coli. This inhibition can be relieved by adding lactose or isopropyl-β-D-thiogalactopyranoside (IPTG). lac repressor encoded by lacI
   3567..3597    -  promoter       lac promoter: promoter for the E. coli lac operon
   3612..3633    -  protein_bind   CAP binding site: CAP binding activates transcription in the presence of cAMP. E. coli catabolite activator protein
   3646..3738    -  CDS            lacI (fragment): lac repressor; lacI; The lac repressor binds to the lac operator to inhibit transcription in E. coli. This inhibition can be relieved by adding lactose or isopropyl-β-D-thiogalactopyranoside (IPTG).
   3921..4509    -  rep_origin     ori: high-copy-number ColE1/pMB1/pBR322/pUC origin of replication
   4680..5540    -  CDS            AmpR: β-lactamase; bla; confers resistance to ampicillin, carbenicillin, and related antibiotics
   5541..5645    -  promoter       AmpR promoter: bla
   5682..6185    +  misc_feature   CEN/ARS: S. cerevisiae CEN6 centromere fused to an autonomously replicating sequence
   6253..6288    +  CDS            rop (fragment): Rop protein, which maintains plasmids at low copy number; rop
   6390..6439    +  misc_feature   bom (fragment): basis of mobility region from pBR322
   6577..6724    +  promoter       TRP1 promoter: S. cerevisiae TRP1
   6725..7399    +  CDS            TRP1: phosphoribosylanthranilate isomerase, required for tryptophan biosynthesis; S. cerevisiae TRP1; yeast auxotrophic marker
   7450..7501    +  misc_feature   bom (fragment): basis of mobility region from pBR322
   7529..7957    -  rep_origin     f1 ori (sequence partly withheld): f1 bacteriophage origin of replication; arrow indicates direction of (+) strand synthesis
   7961..19      -  CDS            lacZα (fragment) (across the origin): LacZα fragment of β-galactosidase; lacZ fragment
>Addgene plasmid #111998 | Hsh155 1-961 | addgene full sequence | sequence record 213685 | Addgene NGS Result
GTAAAACGACGGCCAGTGAGCGCGCGTAATACGACTCACTATAGGGCGAATTGGGTACCGGGCCCCCCCC
TCGAGCATGTACTTTCCGCCTAACTACCATCACCTGTCTTTATTTATTCCGCTGACAGATATGCACAACC
AATTATCGTCTCTTGAAAGCTTTTTAGACGTGATTGCTGTTATTTGGCACGTTGTTAGTATTTAAGCTTA
TTCGGGTTTGCATTGATATTTGCCCGAGCAGAAATCTCCTTCTCGATGAGTTAGAACTGAAACATCTCTT
CAATTACTTATACATAATAAACATAGAAAGCCAGGACCTGTCATCATGAGTCATCCGATTCAATTTGTAA
ACGCTAATAATAGCGATAAGAGCCACCAATTAGGCGGTCAATATTCTATTCCTCAGGATTTGAGGGAAAA
CCTGCAGAAAGAAGCTGCACGTATTGGTGAGAACGAAAAAGATGTGCTACAGGAAAAAATGGAAACTAGG
ACAGTGCAAAATCGAGAGGATTCATACCACAAAAGAAGGTTTGATATGAAGTTTGAGCCGGATTCCGATA
CACAAACTGTTACGTCTTCAGAAAATACCCAAGACGCTGTCGTGCCAAGGAAAAGAAAATCTCGTTGGGA
TGTAAAAGGGTACGAGCCACCTGATGAATCTTCAACAGCGGTCAAAGAAAACTCTGATAGTGCTTTGGTT
AATGTAGAAGGAATCCATGATTTGATGTTTTTTAAACCTTCTGACCATAAATATTTCGCCGACGTTATAT
CCAAAAAACCCATAGATGAGTTAAATAAGGATGAAAAGAAAGAAAGAACCCTGTCGATGTTACTTCTGAA
AATAAAAAATGGCAATACAGCGAGTAGGAGGACTTCTATGCGGATTTTAACCGATAAAGCTGTTACATTT
GGTCCAGAAATGATATTTAACCGCTTATTGCCCATATTACTAGACAGAAGTTTGGAAGACCAGGAAAGAC
ATCTAATGATCAAGACCATAGATCGCGTCCTTTACCAGCTAGGAGATTTAACAAAACCTTACGTTCACAA
AATACTTGTAGTAGCTGCCCCATTGCTAATAGATGAAGATCCAATGGTTCGTTCAACAGGCCAGGAGATA
ATCACCAATCTGTCTACAGTCGCTGGCCTAAAAACCATTCTAACAGTAATGAGACCTGATATTGAGAATG
AGGATGAGTATGTTAGAAATGTAACTTCAAGAGCGGCGGCTGTGGTGGCAAAAGCCCTTGGTGTTAATCA
ATTGCTTCCTTTCATCAATGCAGCATGCCACTCACGGAAGTCTTGGAAAGCAAGGCATACTGGCATAAAA
ATTGTGCAGCAAATAGGTATACTTTTGGGAATAGGTGTCTTGAATCATCTTACTGGGCTGATGAGTTGTA
TCAAAGACTGCCTAATGGATGATCACGTTCCGGTGCGAATTGTTACAGCACATACTTTATCAACACTAGC
AGAAAATTCTTATCCATATGGTATCGAAGTTTTCAACGTTGTACTGGAGCCATTATGGAAGGGTATAAGA
AGTCATCGTGGTAAAGTGCTATCTTCTTTTTTAAAAGCTGTTGGATCTATGATCCCATTGATGGACCCAG
AGTATGCCGGTTATTATACCACAGAAGCAATGAGAATAATTAGACGTGAATTCGACTCTCCCGATGATGA
AATGAAAAAGACCATTCTTTTAGTATTACAAAAATGTAGCGCTGTAGAATCCATAACGCCAAAATTTCTG
AGAGAAGAAATCGCGCCAGAATTCTTTCAAAAATTTTGGGTCAGACGAGTGGCATTGGATAGACCATTAA
ACAAAGTTGTTACATATACTACTGTTACATTAGCAAAGAAATTAGGTTGTTCTTATACCATTGATAAATT
ATTAACACCATTGAGAGATGAAGCTGAGCCGTTCAGAACAATGGCTGTCCATGCTGTTACTAGAACAGTA
AACTTATTAGGGACAGCAGATTTAGATGAGAGATTAGAAACGAGGCTTATTGATGCGCTCTTGATAGCAT
TTCAAGAACAAACAAATAGTGATTCTATAATCTTTAAAGGGTTTGGGGCAGTGACGGTGTCACTTGACAT
CCGTATGAAACCGTTTTTAGCACCCATTGTGAGTACGATTTTAAATCATTTAAAGCATAAAACTCCCTTG
GTTCGTCAACATGCAGCAGATCTATGTGCCATACTAATACCAGTCATCAAGAACTGTCACGAATTCGAAA
TGTTGAATAAATTGAACATTATATTGTATGAATCCTTAGGCGAAGTATATCCAGAGGTATTAGGTTCTAT
AATCAACGCTATGTACTGTATTACTAGCGTAATGGATTTGGATAAACTACAACCTCCTATTAATCAAATT
TTACCAACCTTAACTCCAATTTTAAGAAACAAGCATAGAAAAGTCGAAGTAAACACTATCAAATTTGTTG
GACTTATTGGTAAATTAGCACCTACCTATGCACCTCCTAAAGAATGGATGAGAATATGTTTTGAACTATT
AGAACTTTTGAAAAGTACAAATAAAGAAATAAGAAGATCAGCAAATGCCACGTTTGGATTCATTGCTGAA
GCAATTGGACCTCACGATGTTCTTGTTGCGTTATTGAACAATTTAAAGGTTCAAGAACGTCAGTTACGTG
TATGCACGGCTGTTGCTATCGGTATCGTTGCTAAAGTGTGTGGTCCTTACAACGTGCTGCCAGTAATCAT
GAATGAATACACAACACCAGAGACTAATGTTCAAAACGGTGTTCTCAAGGCCATGTCATTCATGTTTGAG
TACATTGGTAACATGTCTAAGGATTACATATACTTCATAACACCATTATTAGAAGATGCACTCACCGATA
GGGATTTAGTTCATCGTCAGACAGCGTCGAACGTAATAACCCACTTAGCTTTAAACTGTTCAGGTACAGG
TCACGAAGATGCCTTCATTCATTTAATGAATCTTCTAATACCCAATATTTTTGAAACTTCACCACATGCT
ATTATGCGTATTTTAGAAGGTTTGGAGGCACTGAGTCAAGCTCTTGGCCCTGGACTATTCATGAACTACA
TATGGGCAGGATTGTTCCATCCAGCGAAGAATGTAAGGAAAGCATTTTGGAGGGTGTATAATAACATGTA
CGTAATGTACCAGGACGCCATGGTACCTTTTTACCCCGTTACACCAGACAACAATGAATGAATATATATA
GAGCATATAAATAACCACAACTTGTAAGAATATTTTACTTGACACACCTATATCATCACGTCACGATGCC
TTCATAGATTATGATGAAATATAAACAGAACCTGCTATTGGAAAAAAAAGGGCAGGAAAAAATTTTGTGA
AAGTGAGTAAAAGAAAGATGAAGAGCGAGACATGGATAATAAGAAATAGATGTCACTAATGGACAATTGG
AAGACTGATATGGAAAGTTACGATGAAGGAGGAGCTCCAGCTTTTGTTCCCTTTAGTGAGGGTTAATTGC
GCGCTTGGCGTAATCATGGTCATAGCTGTTTCCTGTGTGAAATTGTTATCCGCTCACAATTCCACACAAC
ATACGAGCCGGAAGCATAAAGTGTAAAGCCTGGGGTGCCTAATGAGTGAGCTAACTCACATTAATTGCGT
TGCGCTCACTGCCCGCTTTCCAGTCGGGAAACCTGTCGTGCCAGCTGCATTAATGAATCGGCCAACGCGC
GGGGAGAGGCGGTTTGCGTATTGGGCGCTCTTCCGCTTCCTCGCTCACTGACTCGCTGCGCTCGGTCGTT
CGGCTGCGGCGAGCGGTATCAGCTCACTCAAAGGCGGTAATACGGTTATCCACAGAATCAGGGGATAACG
CAGGAAAGAACATGTGAGCAAAAGGCCAGCAAAAGGCCAGGAACCGTAAAAAGGCCGCGTTGCTGGCGTT
TTTCCATAGGCTCCGCCCCCCTGACGAGCATCACAAAAATCGACGCTCAAGTCAGAGGTGGCGAAACCCG
ACAGGACTATAAAGATACCAGGCGTTTCCCCCTGGAAGCTCCCTCGTGCGCTCTCCTGTTCCGACCCTGC
CGCTTACCGGATACCTGTCCGCCTTTCTCCCTTCGGGAAGCGTGGCGCTTTCTCATAGCTCACGCTGTAG
GTATCTCAGTTCGGTGTAGGTCGTTCGCTCCAAGCTGGGCTGTGTGCACGAACCCCCCGTTCAGCCCGAC
CGCTGCGCCTTATCCGGTAACTATCGTCTTGAGTCCAACCCGGTAAGACACGACTTATCGCCACTGGCAG
CAGCCACTGGTAACAGGATTAGCAGAGCGAGGTATGTAGGCGGTGCTACAGAGTTCTTGAAGTGGTGGCC
TAACTACGGCTACACTAGAAGAACAGTATTTGGTATCTGCGCTCTGCTGAAGCCAGTTACCTTCGGAAAA
AGAGTTGGTAGCTCTTGATCCGGCAAACAAACCACCGCTGGTAGCGGTGGTTTTTTTGTTTGCAAGCAGC
AGATTACGCGCAGAAAAAAAGGATCTCAAGAAGATCCTTTGATCTTTTCTACGGGGTCTGACGCTCAGTG
GAACGAAAACTCACGTTAAGGGATTTTGGTCATGAGATTATCAAAAAGGATCTTCACCTAGATCCTTTTA
AATTAAAAATGAAGTTTTAAATCAATCTAAAGTATATATGAGTAAACTTGGTCTGACAGTTACCAATGCT
TAATCAGTGAGGCACCTATCTCAGCGATCTGTCTATTTCGTTCATCCATAGTTGCCTGACTCCCCGTCGT
GTAGATAACTACGATACGGGAGGGCTTACCATCTGGCCCCAGTGCTGCAATGATACCGCGAGACCCACGC
TCACCGGCTCCAGATTTATCAGCAATAAACCAGCCAGCCGGAAGGGCCGAGCGCAGAAGTGGTCCTGCAA
CTTTATCCGCCTCCATCCAGTCTATTAATTGTTGCCGGGAAGCTAGAGTAAGTAGTTCGCCAGTTAATAG
TTTGCGCAACGTTGTTGCCATTGCTACAGGCATCGTGGTGTCACGCTCGTCGTTTGGTATGGCTTCATTC
AGCTCCGGTTCCCAACGATCAAGGCGAGTTACATGATCCCCCATGTTGTGCAAAAAAGCGGTTAGCTCCT
TCGGTCCTCCGATCGTTGTCAGAAGTAAGTTGGCCGCAGTGTTATCACTCATGGTTATGGCAGCACTGCA
TAATTCTCTTACTGTCATGCCATCCGTAAGATGCTTTTCTGTGACTGGTGAGTACTCAACCAAGTCATTC
TGAGAATAGTGTATGCGGCGACCGAGTTGCTCTTGCCCGGCGTCAATACGGGATAATACCGCGCCACATA
GCAGAACTTTAAAAGTGCTCATCATTGGAAAACGTTCTTCGGGGCGAAAACTCTCAAGGATCTTACCGCT
GTTGAGATCCAGTTCGATGTAACCCACTCGTGCACCCAACTGATCTTCAGCATCTTTTACTTTCACCAGC
GTTTCTGGGTGAGCAAAAACAGGAAGGCAAAATGCCGCAAAAAAGGGAATAAGGGCGACACGGAAATGTT
GAATACTCATACTCTTCCTTTTTCAATATTATTGAAGCATTTATCAGGGTTATTGTCTCATGAGCGGATA
CATATTTGAATGTATTTAGAAAAATAAACAAATAGGGGTTCCGCGCACATTTCCCCGAAAAGTGCCACCT
GGGTCCTTTTCATCACGTGCTATAAAAATAATTATAATTTAAATTTTTTAATATAAATATATAAATTAAA
AATAGAAAGTAAAAAAAGAAATTAAAGAAAAAATAGTTTTTGTTTTCCGAAGATGTAAAAGACTCTAGGG
GGATCGCCAACAAATACTACCTTTTATCTTGCTCTTCCTGCTCTCAGGTATTAATGCCGAATTGTTTCAT
CTTGTCTGTGTAGAAGACCACACACGAAAATCCTGTGATTTTACATTTTACTTATCGTTAATCGAATGTA
TATCTATTTAATCTGCTTTTCTTGTCTAATAAATATATATGTAAAGTACGCTTTTTGTTGAAATTTTTTA
AACCTTTGTTTATTTTTTTTTCTTCATTCCGTAACTCTTCTACCTTCTTTATTTACTTTCTAAAATCCAA
ATACAAAACATAAAAATAAATAAACACAGAGTAAATTCCCAAATTATTCCATCATTAAAAGATACGAGGC
GCGTGTAAGTTACAGGCAAGCGATCCGTCTAAGAAACCATTATTATCATGACATTAACCTATAAAAATAG
GCGTATCACGAGGCCCTTTCGTCTCGCGCGTTTCGGTGATGACGGTGAAAACCTCTGACACATGCAGCTC
CCGGAGACGGTCACAGCTTGTCTGTAAGCGGATGCCGGGAGCAGACAAGCCCGTCAGGGCGCGTCAGCGG
GTGTTGGCGGGTGTCGGGGCTGGCTTAACTATGCGGCATCAGAGCAGATTGTACTGAGAGTGCACCATAG
ATCACGACATTACTATATATATAATATAGGAAGCATTTAATAGAACAGCATCGTAATATATGTGTACTTT
GCAGTTATGACGCCAGATGGCAGTAGTGGAAGATATTCTTTATTGAAAAATAGCTTGTCACCTTACGTAC
AATCTTGATCCGGAGCTTTTCTTTTTTTGCCGATTAAGAATTAATTCGGTCGAAAAAAGAAAAGGAGAGG
GCCAAGAGGGAGGGCATTGGTGACTATTGAGCACGTGAGTATACGTGATTAAGCACACAAAGGCAGCTTG
GAGTATGTCTGTTATTAATTTCACAGGTAGTTCTGGTCCATTGGTGAAAGTTTGCGGCTTGCAGAGCACA
GAGGCCGCAGAATGTGCTCTAGATTCCGATGCTGACTTGCTGGGTATTATATGTGTGCCCAATAGAAAGA
GAACAATTGACCCGGTTATTGCAAGGAAAATTTCAAGTCTTGTAAAAGCATATAAAAATAGTTCAGGCAC
TCCGAAATACTTGGTTGGCGTGTTTCGTAATCAACCTAAGGAGGATGTTTTGGCTCTGGTCAATGATTAC
GGCATTGATATCGTCCAACTGCATGGAGATGAGTCGTGGCAAGAATACCAAGAGTTCCTCGGTTTGCCAG
TTATTAAAAGACTCGTATTTCCAAAAGACTGCAACATACTACTCAGTGCAGCTTCACAGAAACCTCATTC
GTTTATTCCCTTGTTTGATTCAGAAGCAGGTGGGACAGGTGAACTTTTGGATTGGAACTCGATTTCTGAC
TGGGTTGGAAGGCAAGAGAGCCCCGAAAGCTTACATTTTATGTTAGCTGGTGGACTGACGCCAGAAAATG
TTGGTGATGCGCTTAGATTAAATGGCGTTATTGGTGTTGATGTAAGCGGAGGTGTGGAGACAAATGGTGT
AAAAGACTCTAACAAAATAGCAAATTTCGTCAAAAATGCTAAGAAATAGGTTATTACTGAGTAGTATTTA
TTTAAGTATTGTTTGTGCACTTGCCGATCTATGCGGTGTGAAATACCGCACAGATGCGTAAGGAGAAAAT
ACCGCATCAGGAAATTGTAAGCGTTAATATTTTGTTAAAATTCGCGTTAAATTTTTGTTAAATCAGCTCA
TTTTTTAACCAATAGGCCGAAATCGGCAAAATCCCTTATAAATCAAAAGAATAGACCGAGATAGGGT
[37 nt withheld, positions 7628-7664]
AAAGAACGTGGACTCCAACGTCAAAGG
[49 nt withheld, positions 7692-7740]
T
[91 nt withheld, positions 7742-7832]
G
[124 nt withheld, positions 7834-7957]
CCATTCGCCATTCAGGCTGCGCAACTGTTGGGAAGGGCGATCGGTGCGGGCCTCTTCGCTATTACGCCAG
CTGGCGAAAGGGGGATGTGCTGCAAGGCGATTAAGTTGGGTAACGCCAGGGTTTTCCCAGTCACGACGTT
